Addgene plasmid #206444: pAc5.1-mEGFP-human MDM2 1-118 (HK181)
Purpose: MDM2 1-118 expression in Schneider cells for imaging
Depositing lab: Mandy Jeske. Depositing organization: Universitaet Heidelberg. Publication: ReLo is a simple and rapid colocalization assay to identify and characterize direct protein-protein interactions. Salgania HK, Metz J, Jeske M. Nat Commun. 2024 Apr 3;15(1):2875. doi: 10.1038/s41467-024-47233-4. PubMed 38570497.
Backbone
  Vector backbone: T6-pAc5.1 mEGFP-EcoRV
  Vector type: Insect Expression
Growth in bacteria
  Bacterial resistance: Ampicillin, 100 μg/mL
  Growth temperature: 37°C
  Growth strain: DH5alpha
  Copy number: High Copy
Gene/Insert
  Gene/Insert name: MDM2 1-118
  Species: H. sapiens (human)
  Entrez Gene: MDM2 (a.k.a. ACTFS, HDMX, LSKB, hdm2)
  Tag / fusion protein: mEGFP (N terminal on insert)
  Cloning method: Restriction Enzyme; 5′ cloning site Unknown (unknown if destroyed)
Terms and licenses: Academic/Nonprofit Terms; Industry Terms: Not Available to Industry
Depositor comments: Please visit https://www.biorxiv.org/content/10.1101/2022.03.04.482790v2 for bioRxiv preprint.
How to cite: pAc5.1-mEGFP-human MDM2 1-118 (HK181) was a gift from Mandy Jeske (Addgene plasmid # 206444 ; http://n2t.net/addgene:206444 ; RRID:Addgene_206444)
