[The description below was written by a language model from this plasmid's Addgene catalogue record and pLannotate feature annotations shown in this document.]
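Description:
pAc5.1-mEGFP-human MDM2 1-118 (HK181) is an insect expression plasmid of about 6.4 kb, built on a pAc5.1-derived backbone carrying mEGFP, for constitutive protein expression in Drosophila Schneider cells. It is propagated in E. coli as a high-copy plasmid through a ColE1/pUC-type origin and selected with ampicillin via the β-lactamase gene and its native bla promoter. The record lists no insect-cell selection marker, which fits use by transient transfection. Short annotated fragments of a tetracycline resistance gene and SV40 large T antigen appear to be non-functional backbone remnants.

The expression cassette is driven by the Drosophila melanogaster actin 5C (Ac5) promoter, a strong constitutive promoter in fly cell lines. Downstream lies monomeric EGFP, followed after a short linker region by a fragment of human MDM2 covering residues 1–118, so that mEGFP sits at the N terminus of the insert. MDM2 is the E3 ubiquitin ligase that binds the transactivation domain of p53 and targets it for degradation; the N-terminal region encoded here is generally known as the p53-binding domain. A V5 epitope sequence from the parental vector is annotated downstream of the insert, but the record does not indicate whether it is translated in frame with the fusion. An SV40 polyadenylation signal is annotated after the cassette, although on the opposite strand.

The stated purpose is expression of the MDM2 fragment in Schneider cells for imaging. The associated publication describes a colocalization assay for identifying and characterizing direct protein–protein interactions, in which a fluorescently tagged construct like this one would serve as one of the interaction partners visualized by microscopy.
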