Features (pLannotate 1.2.2; 10 found; start..end, strand, type, name):
      8..2517    +  promoter       Ac5 promoter: Drosophila melanogaster actin 5C promoter
   2537..3253    +  CDS            mEGFP: mEGFP is a basic (constitutively fluorescent) green fluorescent protein published in 2002, derived from Aequorea victoria. It has moderate acid sensitivity.
   3293..3628    +  CDS            MDM2 (fragment): MDM2_HUMAN - Experimental evidence at protein level: Swiss-Prot protein existence level 1. E3 ubiquitin-protein ligase that mediates ubiquitination of p53/TP53, leading to its degradation by the proteasome. Inhibits p53/TP53- and p73/TP73-mediated cell cycle arrest and apoptosis by binding its transcriptional activation domain. Also acts as a ubiquitin ligase E3 toward itself and ARRB1. Permits the nuclear export of p53/TP53. Promotes proteasome-dependent ubiquitin-independent degradation of retinoblastoma RB1 protein. Inhibits DAXX-mediated apoptosis by inducing its ubiquitination and degrada
   3683..3724    +  CDS            V5 tag: epitope tag from simian virus 5
   3824..3958    -  polyA_signal   SV40 poly(A) signal: SV40 polyadenylation signal
   3981..4065    -  CDS            large T antigen (fragment): large T antigen from SV40 (simian virus 40)
   4066..4513    +  CDS            TcR (fragment): tetracycline efflux protein; tet; confers resistance to tetracycline
   4559..5147    -  rep_origin     ori: high-copy-number ColE1/pMB1/pBR322/pUC origin of replication
   5318..6178    -  CDS            AmpR: β-lactamase; bla; confers resistance to ampicillin, carbenicillin, and related antibiotics
   6179..6283    -  promoter       AmpR promoter: bla
>Addgene plasmid #206444 | pAc5.1-mEGFP-human MDM2 1-118 (HK181) | addgene full sequence | sequence record 407128 | Addgene NGS Result
AAAAAATCATGAATGGCATCAACTCTGAATCAAATCTTTGCAGATGCACCTACTTCTCATTTCCACTGTC
ACATCATTTTTCCAGATCTCGCTGCCTGTTATGTGGCCCACAAACCAAGACACGTTTTATGGCCATTAAA
GCTGGCTGATCGTCGCCAAACACCAAATACATAATGAATATGTACACATTCGAGAAAGAAGCGATCAAAG
AAGCGTCTTCGGGCGGAGTAGGAGAATGCGGAGGAGAAGGAGAACGAGCTGATCTAGTATCTCTCCACAA
TCCAATGCCAACTGACCAACTGGCCATATTCGGAGCAATTTGAAGCCAATTTCCATCGCCTGGCGATCGC
TCCATTCTTGGCTATATGTTTTTCACCGTTACCCGGGGCCATTTTCAAAGACTCGTCGGCAAGATAAGAT
TGTGTCACTCGCTGTCTCTCTTCATTTGTCGAAGAATGCTGAGGAATTTCGCGATGACGTCGGCGAGTAT
TTTGAAGAATGAGAATAATTTGTATTTATACGAAAATCAGTTAGTGGAATTTTCTACAAAAACATGTTAT
CTATAGATAATTTTGTTGCAAAATATGTTGACTATGACAAAGATTGTATGTATATACCTTTAATGTATTC
TAATTTTCTTATGTATTTATAATGGCAATGATGATACTGATGATATTTTAAGATGATGCCAGACCAAAAG
GCTTGAATTTCTGCGTCTTTTGCCGAACGCAGTGCATGTGCAATTGTTGTTTTTTGGAATATTCAATTTT
CGGACTGTCCGCTTTGATTTCAGTTTCTTGGCTTATTCAAAAAGCAAAGTAAAGCCAAAAAAGCGAGATG
GCAATACCAAATGCGGCAAAACGGTAGTGGAAGGAAAGGGGTGCGGGGCAGCGGAAGGAAGGGTGGGGCG
GGGCGTGGCGGGGTCTGTGGCTGGGCGCGACGTCACCGACGTTGGAGCCACTCCTTTGACCATGTGTGCG
TGTGTGTATTATTCGTGTCTCGCCACTCGCCGGTTGTTTTTTTCTTTTTATGCTGCGCTCTCTCTAGCGC
CATCTCGCTTACGCATGCTCAACGCACCGCATGTTGCCGTTTCCTTTTATGCGTCATTTTGGCTCGAAAT
AGGCAATTATTTAAACAAAGATTAGTCAACGAAAACGCTAAAATAAATAAGTCTACAATATGGTTACTTA
TTGCCATGTGTGTGCAGCCAACGATAGCAACAAAAGCAACAACACAGGTGGCTTTCCCTCTTTCACTTTT
TGTTTGCAAGCCGCGTGCGAGCAAGACGGCACGACCGGCAAACGCAATTACGCTGACAAAGAGCAGACGA
AGTTTTGGCGAAAAACATCAAGGCGCCTGATACGAATGCATTTGCAATAACAATTGCGATATTTAATATT
GTTTATGAAGCTGTTTGACTTCAAAACACACAAAAAAAAAAATAAAACAAATTATTTGAAAGAGAATTAG
GAATCGGACGCTTATCGTTAGGGTAACAACAAGAAATGCTTACTGAGTCACAGCCTCTGGAAAACTGCCG
CAAGCCAGAGAGAGAGAGAAAAAGAGGGAGAGCAGCTTAGACCGCATGTGCTTGTGTGTGAGGCGTCTCT
CTCTTCGTCTCTGTTGCGCAAACGCATAGACTGCACTGAAAAAATCGATTACCTATTTTTTATGAATGAA
TATTTGCACTATTACTATTCAAAACTATTAAGATAGCAATCACATTCAATAGCCAAATACTATACCACCT
GAGCGATGCAACGAAATGATCAATTTGAGCAAAAATGCTGCATATTTAGGACGGCATCATTATAGAAATG
CTTCTTGCTGTGTACTTTTCTCTCGTCTGGCAGCTGTTTCGCCGTTATTGTTAAAACCGGCTTAAGTTAG
GTGTGTTTTCTACGACTAGTGAATGCCCTACTAGAAGATGTGTGTTGCACAAAATGTCCCTGGAATAACC
AATTTGAAGTGCAGATAGCAGTAAACGTAAGCTAATATGAATATTATTTAACTGTAATGTTTTAATATCG
CTGGACATTACTAATAAACCCACTATAAACACATGTACATATGTATGTTTTGGCATACAATGAGTAGTTG
GGGAAAAAATGTGTAAAAGCACCGTGACCATCACAGCATAAAGATAACCAGCTGAAGTATCGAATATGAG
TAACCCCCAAATTGAATCACATGCCGCAACTGATAGGACCCATGGAAGTACACTCTTCATGGCGATATAC
AAGACACACACAAGCACGAACACCCAGTTGCGGAGGAAATTCTCCGTAAATGAAAACCCAATCGGCGAAC
AATTCATACCCATATATGGTAAAAGTTTTGAACGCGACTTGAGAGCGGAGAGCATTGCGGCTGATAAGGT
TTTAGCGCTAAGCGGGCTTTATAAAACGGGCTGCGGGACCAGTTTTCATATCACTACCGTTTGAGTTCTT
GTGCTGTGTGGATACTCCTCCCGACACAAAGCCGCTCCATCAGCCAGCAGTCGTCTAATCCAGAGACCCC
GGATCGGGGTACCATCATGGTGAGCAAGGGCGAGGAGCTGTTCACCGGGGTGGTGCCCATCCTGGTCGAG
CTGGACGGCGACGTAAACGGCCACAAGTTCAGCGTGTCCGGCGAGGGCGAGGGCGATGCCACCTACGGCA
AGCTGACCCTGAAGTTCATCTGCACCACCGGCAAGCTGCCCGTGCCCTGGCCCACCCTCGTGACCACCCT
GACCTACGGCGTGCAGTGCTTCAGCCGCTACCCCGACCACATGAAGCAGCACGACTTCTTCAAGTCCGCC
ATGCCCGAAGGCTACGTCCAGGAGCGCACCATCTTCTTCAAGGACGACGGCAACTACAAGACCCGCGCCG
AGGTGAAGTTCGAGGGCGACACCCTGGTGAACCGCATCGAGCTGAAGGGCATCGACTTCAAGGAGGACGG
CAACATCCTGGGGCACAAGCTGGAGTACAACTACAACAGCCACAACGTCTATATCATGGCCGACAAGCAG
AAGAACGGCATCAAGGTGAACTTCAAGATCCGCCACAACATCGAGGACGGCAGCGTGCAGCTCGCCGACC
ACTACCAGCAGAACACCCCCATCGGCGACGGCCCCGTGCTGCTGCCCGACAACCACTACCTGAGCACCCA
GTCCAAGCTGAGCAAAGACCCCAACGAGAAGCGCGATCACATGGTCCTGCTGGAGTTCGTGACCGCCGCC
GGGATCACTCTCGGCATGGACGAGCTGTACAAGCCAAGCTTGAATTCTGCAGATATGGTGAGGAGCAGGC
AAATGTGCAATACCAACATGTCTGTACCTACTGATGGTGCTGTAACCACCTCACAGATTCCAGCTTCGGA
ACAAGAGACCCTGGTTAGACCAAAGCCATTGCTTTTGAAGTTATTAAAGTCTGTTGGTGCACAAAAAGAC
ACTTATACTATGAAAGAGGTTCTTTTTTATCTTGGCCAGTATATTATGACTAAACGATTATATGATGAGA
AGCAACAACATATTGTATATTGTTCAAATGATCTTCTAGGAGATTTGTTTGGCGTGCCAAGCTTCTCTGT
GAAAGAGCACAGGAAAATATATACCATGATCTACAGGAACTTGGTAGTAGTCAATCAGTAGTAAATCCAG
CACAGTGGCGGCCGCTCGAGTCTAGAGGGCCCGCGGTTCGAAGGTAAGCCTATCCCTAACCCTCTCCTCG
GTCTCGATTCTACGCGTACCGGTCATCATCACCATCACCATTGAGTTTAAACCCGCTGATCAGCCTCGAC
TGTGCCTTCTAAGGCCTGAGCTCGCTGATCAGCCTCGATCGAGGATCCAGACATGATAAGATACATTGAT
GAGTTTGGACAAACCACAACTAGAATGCAGTGAAAAAAATGCTTTATTTGTGAAATTTGTGATGCTATTG
CTTTATTTGTAACCATTATAAGCTGCAATAAACAAGTTAACAACAACAATTGCATTCATTTTATGTTTCA
GGTTCAGGGGGAGGTGTGGGAGGTTTTTTAAAGCAAGTAAAACCTCTACAAATGTGGTATGGCTGATTAT
GATCAGTCGACCGATGCCCTTGAGAGCCTTCAACCCAGTCAGCTCCTTCCGGTGGGCGCGGGGCATGACT
ATCGTCGCCGCACTTATGACTGTCTTCTTTATCATGCAACTCGTAGGACAGGTGCCGGCAGCGCTCTGGG
TCATTTTCGGCGAGGACCGCTTTCGCTGGAGCGCGACGATGATCGGCCTGTCGCTTGCGGTATTCGGAAT
CTTGCACGCCCTCGCTCAAGCCTTCGTCACTGGTCCCGCCACCAAACGTTTCGGCGAGAAGCAGGCCATT
ATCGCCGGCATGGCGGCCGACGCGCTGGGCTACGTCTTGCTGGCGTTCGCGACGCGAGGCTGGATGGCCT
TCCCCATTATGATTCTTCTCGCTTCCGGCGGCATCGGGATGCCCGCGTTGCAGGCCATGCTGTCCAGGCA
GGTAGATGACGACCATCAGGGACAGCTTCAAGGCCAGCAAAAGGCCAGGAACCGTAAAAAGGCCGCGTTG
CTGGCGTTTTTCCATAGGCTCCGCCCCCCTGACGAGCATCACAAAAATCGACGCTCAAGTCAGAGGTGGC
GAAACCCGACAGGACTATAAAGATACCAGGCGTTTCCCCCTGGAAGCTCCCTCGTGCGCTCTCCTGTTCC
GACCCTGCCGCTTACCGGATACCTGTCCGCCTTTCTCCCTTCGGGAAGCGTGGCGCTTTCTCATAGCTCA
CGCTGTAGGTATCTCAGTTCGGTGTAGGTCGTTCGCTCCAAGCTGGGCTGTGTGCACGAACCCCCCGTTC
AGCCCGACCGCTGCGCCTTATCCGGTAACTATCGTCTTGAGTCCAACCCGGTAAGACACGACTTATCGCC
ACTGGCAGCAGCCACTGGTAACAGGATTAGCAGAGCGAGGTATGTAGGCGGTGCTACAGAGTTCTTGAAG
TGGTGGCCTAACTACGGCTACACTAGAAGGACAGTATTTGGTATCTGCGCTCTGCTGAAGCCAGTTACCT
TCGGAAAAAGAGTTGGTAGCTCTTGATCCGGCAAACAAACCACCGCTGGTAGCGGTGGTTTTTTTGTTTG
CAAGCAGCAGATTACGCGCAGAAAAAAAGGATCTCAAGAAGATCCTTTGATCTTTTCTACGGGGTCTGAC
GCTCAGTGGAACGAAAACTCACGTTAAGGGATTTTGGTCATGAGATTATCAAAAAGGATCTTCACCTAGA
TCCTTTTAAATTAAAAATGAAGTTTTAAATCAATCTAAAGTATATATGAGTAAACTTGGTCTGACAGTTA
CCAATGCTTAATCAGTGAGGCACCTATCTCAGCGATCTGTCTATTTCGTTCATCCATAGTTGCCTGACTC
CCCGTCGTGTAGATAACTACGATACGGGAGGGCTTACCATCTGGCCCCAGTGCTGCAATGATACCGCGAG
ACCCACGCTCACCGGCTCCAGATTTATCAGCAATAAACCAGCCAGCCGGAAGGGCCGAGCGCAGAAGTGG
TCCTGCAACTTTATCCGCCTCCATCCAGTCTATTAATTGTTGCCGGGAAGCTAGAGTAAGTAGTTCGCCA
GTTAATAGTTTGCGCAACGTTGTTGCCATTGCTGCAGGCATCGTGGTGTCACGCTCGTCGTTTGGTATGG
CTTCATTCAGCTCCGGTTCCCAACGATCAAGGCGAGTTACATGATCCCCCATGTTGTGCAAAAAAGCGGT
TAGCTCCTTCGGTCCTCCGATCGTTGTCAGAAGTAAGTTGGCCGCAGTGTTATCACTCATGGTTATGGCA
GCACTGCATAATTCTCTTACTGTCATGCCATCCGTAAGATGCTTTTCTGTGACTGGTGAGTACTCAACCA
AGTCATTCTGAGAATAGTGTATGCGGCGACCGAGTTGCTCTTGCCCGGCGTCAACACGGGATAATACCGC
GCCACATAGCAGAACTTTAAAAGTGCTCATCATTGGAAAACGTTCTTCGGGGCGAAAACTCTCAAGGATC
TTACCGCTGTTGAGATCCAGTTCGATGTAACCCACTCGTGCACCCAACTGATCTTCAGCATCTTTTACTT
TCACCAGCGTTTCTGGGTGAGCAAAAACAGGAAGGCAAAATGCCGCAAAAAAGGGAATAAGGGCGACACG
GAAATGTTGAATACTCATACTCTTCCTTTTTCAATATTATTGAAGCATTTATCAGGGTTATTGTCTCATG
AGCGGATACATATTTGAATGTATTTAGAAAAATAAACAAATAGGGGTTCCGCGCACATTTCCCCGAAAAG
TGCCACCTGACGTCTAAGAAACCATTATTATCATGACATTAACCTATAAAAATAGGCGTATCACGAGGCC
CTTTCGTCTTCAAGAATTAATTCTATATTCTAAAAACACAAATGATACTTCTAAA
