>Addgene plasmid #206444 | pAc5.1-mEGFP-human MDM2 1-118 (HK181) | depositor partial sequence | sequence record 401706 | human MDM2
ATGGTGAGGAGCAGGCAAATGTGCAATACCAACATGTCTGTACCTACTGATGGTGCTGTAACCACCTCAC
AGATTCCAGCTTCGGAACAAGAGACCCTGGTTAGACCAAAGCCATTGCTTTTGAAGTTATTAAAGTCTGT
TGGTGCACAAAAAGACACTTATACTATGAAAGAGGTTCTTTTTTATCTTGGCCAGTATATTATGACTAAA
CGATTATATGATGAGAAGCAACAACATATTGTATATTGTTCAAATGATCTTCTAGGAGATTTGTTTGGCG
TGCCAAGCTTCTCTGTGAAAGAGCACAGGAAAATATATACCATGATCTACAGGAACTTGGTAGTAGTCAA
TCAGTAG
